>Addgene plasmid #159553 | R989-X05-636: His6-MBP-tev-G-Hs.KRAS4b(1-188) | addgene full sequence | sequence record 313278 | Addgene NGS Result
ATCATGGAGATAATTAAAATGATAACCATCTCGCAAATAAATAAGTATTTTACTGTTTTCGTAACAGTTT
TGTAATAAAAAAACCTATAAATATTCCGGATTATTCATACCGTCCCACCATCGGGCGCGGATCACCATGG
GATCCCATCACCATCACCATCACGGCAAAATCGAAGAAGGTAAACTGGTAATCTGGATTAACGGCGATAA
AGGCTATAACGGTCTCGCTGAAGTCGGTAAGAAATTCGAGAAAGATACCGGAATTAAAGTCACCGTTGAG
CATCCGGATAAACTGGAAGAGAAATTCCCACAGGTTGCGGCAACTGGCGATGGCCCTGACATTATCTTCT
GGGCACACGACCGCTTTGGTGGCTACGCTCAATCTGGCCTGTTGGCTGAAATCACCCCGGACAAAGCGTT
CCAGGACAAGCTGTATCCGTTTACCTGGGATGCCGTACGTTACAACGGCAAGCTGATTGCTTACCCGATC
GCTGTTGAAGCGTTATCGCTGATTTATAACAAAGATCTGCTGCCGAACCCGCCAAAAACCTGGGAAGAGA
TCCCGGCGCTGGATAAAGAACTGAAAGCGAAAGGTAAGAGCGCGCTGATGTTCAACCTGCAAGAACCGTA
CTTCACCTGGCCGCTGATTGCTGCTGACGGGGGTTATGCGTTCAAGTATGAAAACGGCAAGTACGACATT
AAAGACGTGGGCGTGGATAACGCTGGCGCGAAAGCGGGTCTGACCTTCCTGGTTGACCTGATTAAAAACA
AACACATGAATGCAGACACCGATTACTCCATCGCAGAAGCTGCCTTTAATAAAGGCGAAACAGCGATGAC
CATCAACGGCCCGTGGGCATGGTCCAACATCGACACCAGCAAAGTGAATTATGGTGTAACGGTACTGCCG
ACCTTCAAGGGTCAACCATCCAAACCGTTCGTTGGCGTGCTGAGCGCAGGTATTAACGCTGCCAGTCCGA
ACAAAGAGCTGGCAAAAGAGTTCCTCGAAAACTATCTGCTGACTGATGAAGGTCTGGAAGCGGTTAATAA
AGACAAACCGCTGGGTGCCGTAGCGCTGAAGTCTTACGAGGAAGAGTTGGCGAAAGATCCACGTATTGCC
GCCACCATGGAAAACGCCCAGAAAGGTGAAATCATGCCGAACATCCCGCAGATGTCCGCTTTCTGGTATG
CCGTGCGTACTGCGGTGATCAACGCCGCCAGCGGTCGTCAGACTGTCGATGAAGCCCTGAAAGACGCGCA
GACTAATTCGGGATCCTCGATCACAAGTTTGTACAAAAAAGTTGGCGAAAACCTGTACTTCCAA
[567 nt withheld, positions 1325-1891]
TAATCAACTTTCTTGTACAAAGTGGTGATCGAGCTAGCTAGAAGCTTGTCGAGAAGTACTAGAGGATCAT
AATCAGCCATACCACATTTGTAGAGGTTTTACTTGCTTTAAAAAACCTCCCACACCTCCCCCTGAACCTG
AAACATAAAATGAATGCAATTGTTGTTGTTAACTTGTTTATTGCAGCTTATAATGGTTACAAATAAAGCA
ATAGCATCACAAATTTCACAAATAAAGCATTTTTTTCACTGCATTCTAGTTGTGGTTTGTCCAAACTCAT
CAATGTATCTTATCATGTCTGGATCTGATCACTGCTTGAGCCTAGGAGATCCGAACCAGATAAGTGAAAT
CTAGTTCCAAACTATTTTGTCATTTTTAATTTTCGTATTAGCTTACGACGCTACACCCAGTTCCCATCTA
TTTTGTCACTCTTCCCTAAATAATCCTTAAAAACTCCATTTCCACCCCTCCCAGTTCCCAACTATTTTGT
CCGCCCACAGCGGGGCATTTTTCTTCCTGTTATGTTTTTAATCAAACATCCTGCCAACTCCATGTGACAA
ACCGTCATCTTCGGCTACTTTTTCTCTGTCACAGAATGAAAATTTTTCTGTCATCTCTTCGTTATTAATG
TTTGTAATTGACTGAATATCAACGCTTATTTGCAGCCTGAATGGCGAATGGG
[124 nt withheld, positions 2574-2697]
C
[91 nt withheld, positions 2699-2789]
A
[49 nt withheld, positions 2791-2839]
CCTTTGACGTTGGAGTCCACGTTCTT
[37 nt withheld, positions 2866-2902]
ACCCTATCTCGGTCTATTCTTTTGATTTATAAGGGATTTTGCCGATTTCGGCCTATTGGTTAAAAAATGA
GCTGATTTAACAAAAATTTAACGCGAATTTTAACAAAATATTAACGCTTACAATTTAGGTGGCACTTTTC
GGGGAAATGTGCGCGGAACCCCTATTTGTTTATTTTTCTAAATACATTCAAATATGTATCCGCTCATGAG
ACAATAACCCTGATAAATGCTTCAATAATATTGAAAAAGGAAGAGTATGAGTATTCAACATTTCCGTGTC
GCCCTTATTCCCTTTTTTGCGGCATTTTGCCTTCCTGTTTTTGCTCACCCAGAAACGCTGGTGAAAGTAA
AAGATGCTGAAGATCAGTTGGGTGCACGAGTGGGTTACATCGAACTGGATCTCAACAGCGGTAAGATCCT
TGAGAGTTTTCGCCCCGAAGAACGTTTTCCAATGATGAGCACTTTTAAAGTTCTGCTATGTGGCGCGGTA
TTATCCCGTATTGACGCCGGGCAAGAGCAACTCGGTCGCCGCATACACTATTCTCAGAATGACTTGGTTG
AGTACTCACCAGTCACAGAAAAGCATCTTACGGATGGCATGACAGTAAGAGAATTATGCAGTGCTGCCAT
AACCATGAGTGATAACACTGCGGCCAACTTACTTCTGACAACGATCGGAGGACCGAAGGAGCTAACCGCT
TTTTTGCACAACATGGGGGATCATGTAACTCGCCTTGATCGTTGGGAACCGGAGCTGAATGAAGCCATAC
CAAACGACGAGCGTGACACCACGATGCCTGTAGCAATGGCAACAACGTTGCGCAAACTATTAACTGGCGA
ACTACTTACTCTAGCTTCCCGGCAACAATTAATAGACTGGATGGAGGCGGATAAAGTTGCAGGACCACTT
CTGCGCTCGGCCCTTCCGGCTGGCTGGTTTATTGCTGATAAATCTGGAGCCGGTGAGCGTGGGTCTCGCG
GTATCATTGCAGCACTGGGGCCAGATGGTAAGCCCTCCCGTATCGTAGTTATCTACACGACGGGGAGTCA
GGCAACTATGGATGAACGAAATAGACAGATCGCTGAGATAGGTGCCTCACTGATTAAGCATTGGTAACTG
TCAGACCAAGTTTACTCATATATACTTTAGATTGATTTAAAACTTCATTTTTAATTTAAAAGGATCTAGG
TGAAGATCCTTTTTGATAATCTCATGACCAAAATCCCTTAACGTGAGTTTTCGTTCCACTGAGCGTCAGA
CCCCGTAGAAAAGATCAAAGGATCTTCTTGAGATCCTTTTTTTCTGCGCGTAATCTGCTGCTTGCAAACA
AAAAAACCACCGCTACCAGCGGTGGTTTGTTTGCCGGATCAAGAGCTACCAACTCTTTTTCCGAAGGTAA
CTGGCTTCAGCAGAGCGCAGATACCAAATACTGTTCTTCTAGTGTAGCCGTAGTTAGGCCACCACTTCAA
GAACTCTGTAGCACCGCCTACATACCTCGCTCTGCTAATCCTGTTACCAGTGGCTGCTGCCAGTGGCGAT
AAGTCGTGTCTTACCGGGTTGGACTCAAGACGATAGTTACCGGATAAGGCGCAGCGGTCGGGCTGAACGG
GGGGTTCGTGCACACAGCCCAGCTTGGAGCGAACGACCTACACCGAACTGAGATACCTACAGCGTGAGCT
ATGAGAAAGCGCCACGCTTCCCGAAGGGAGAAAGGCGGACAGGTATCCGGTAAGCGGCAGGGTCGGAACA
GGAGAGCGCACGAGGGAGCTTCCAGGGGGAAACGCCTGGTATCTTTATAGTCCTGTCGGGTTTCGCCACC
TCTGACTTGAGCGTCGATTTTTGTGATGCTCGTCAGGGGGGCGGAGCCTATGGAAAAACGCCAGCAACGC
GGCCTTTTTACGGTTCCTGGCCTTTTGCTGGCCTTTTGCTCACATGTTCTTTCCTGCGTTATCCCCTGAT
TCTGTGGATAACCGTATTACCGCCTTTGAGTGAGCTGATACCGCTCGCCGCAGCCGAACGACCGAGCGCA
GCGAGTCAGTGAGCGAGGAAGCGGAAGAGCGCCTGATGCGGTATTTTCTCCTTACGCATCTGTGCGGTAT
TTCACACCGCATAGACCAGCCGCGTAACCTGGCAAAATCGGTTACGGTTGAGTAATAAATGGATGCCCTG
CGTAAGCGGGTGTGGGCGGACAATAAAGTCTTAAACTGAACAAAATAGATCTAAACTATGACAATAAAGT
CTTAAACTAGACAGAATAGTTGTAAACTGAAATCAGTCCAGTTATGCTGTGAAAAAGCATACTGGACTTT
TGTTATGGCTAAAGCAAACTCTTCATTTTCTGAAGTGCAAATTGCCCGTCGTATTAAAGAGGGGCGTGGC
CAAGGGCATGGTAAAGACTATATTCGCGGCGTTGTGACAATTTACCGAACAACTCCGCGGCCGGGAAGCC
GATCTCGGCTTGAACGAATTGTTAGGTGGCGGTACTTGGGTCGATATCAAAGTGCATCACTTCTTCCCGT
ATGCCCAACTTTGTATAGAGAGCCACTGCGGGATCGTCACCGTAATCTGCTTGCACGTAGATCACATAAG
CACCAAGCGCGTTGGCCTCATGCTTGAGGAGATTGATGAGCGCGGTGGCAATGCCCTGCCTCCGGTGCTC
GCCGGAGACTGCGAGATCATAGATATAGATCTCACTACGCGGCTGCTCAAACTTGGGCAGAACGTAAGCC
GCGAGAGCGCCAACAACCGCTTCTTGGTCGAAGGCAGCAAGCGCGATGAATGTCTTACTACGGAGCAAGT
TCCCGAGGTAATCGGAGTCCGGCTGATGTTGGGAGTAGGTGGCTACGTCTCCGAACTCACGACCGAAAAG
ATCAAGAGCAGCCCGCATGGATTTGACTTGGTCAGGGCCGAGCCTACATGTGCGAATGATGCCCATACTT
GAGCCACCTAACTTTGTTTTAGGGCGACTGCCCTGCTGCGTAACATCGTTGCTGCTGCGTAACATCGTTG
CTGCTCCATAACATCAAACATCGACCCACGGCGTAACGCGCTTGCTGCTTGGATGCCCGAGGCATAGACT
GTACAAAAAAACAGTCATAACAAGCCATGAAAACCGCCACTGCGCCGTTACCACCGCTGCGTTCGGTCAA
GGTTCTGGACCAGTTGCGTGAGCGCATACGCTACTTGCATTACAGTTTACGAACCGAACAGGCTTATGTC
AACTGGGTTCGTGCCTTCATCCGTTTCCACGGTGTGCGTCACCCGGCAACCTTGGGCAGCAGCGAAGTCG
AGGCATTTCTGTCCTGGCTGGCGAACGAGCGCAAGGTTTCGGTCTCCACGCATCGTCAGGCATTGGCGGC
CTTGCTGTTCTTCTACGGCAAGGTGCTGTGCACGGATCTGCCCTTGCTTCAGGAGATCGGTAGACCTCGG
CCGTCGCGGCGCTTGCCGGTGGTGCTGACCCCGGATGAAGTGGTTCGCATCCTCGGTTTTCTGGAAGGCG
AGCATCGTTTGTTCGCCCAGGACTCTAGCTATAGTTCTAGTGGTTGGCTACTCGAGATCCCGGGTGATCA
AGTCTTCGTCGAGTGATTGTAAATAAAATGTAATTTACAGTATAGTATTTTAATTAATATACAAATGATT
TGATAATAATTCTTATTTAACTATAATATATTGTGTTGGGTTGAATTAAAGGTCCGTATACTCCGGAATA
TTAATAG
Features (pLannotate 1.2.2; 21 found; start..end, strand, type, name):
      1..92      +  promoter       polyhedrin promoter: polh from Autographa californica; promoter for the baculovirus polyhedrin gene
    146..163     +  CDS            7xHis (fragment): 6xHis affinity tag
    167..1264    +  CDS            MBP: maltose binding protein from E. coli; malE (mutated); This version of the gene does not encode a signal sequence, so MBP will remain in the cytosol.
   1284..1301    +  protein_bind   attB1 (fragment): mutant version of attB; core recombination site for the Gateway® BP reaction BP Clonase™
   1307..1323    +  CDS            TEV site (fragment): tobacco etch virus (TEV) protease recognition and cleavage site
   1328..1894    +  CDS            K-Ras (sequence partly withheld): human small GTPase proto-oncoprotein
   1899..1916    -  protein_bind   attB2 (fragment): mutant version of attB; core recombination site for the Gateway® BP reaction BP Clonase™
   1956..2039    +  CDS            large T antigen (fragment): large T antigen from SV40 (simian virus 40)
   2062..2196    +  polyA_signal   SV40 poly(A) signal: SV40 polyadenylation signal
   2225..2390    -  mobile_element Tn7L: mini-Tn7 element (left end of the Tn7 transposon) Tn7
   2553..2569    +  CDS            lacZα (fragment): LacZα fragment of β-galactosidase; lacZ fragment
   2574..3028    +  rep_origin     f1 ori (sequence partly withheld): f1 bacteriophage origin of replication; arrow indicates direction of (+) strand synthesis
   3054..3158    +  promoter       AmpR promoter: bla
   3159..4019    +  CDS            AmpR: β-lactamase; bla; confers resistance to ampicillin, carbenicillin, and related antibiotics
   4190..4778    +  rep_origin     ori: high-copy-number ColE1/pMB1/pBR322/pUC origin of replication
   4964..5015    -  misc_feature   bom (fragment): basis of mobility region from pBR322
   5083..5307    -  mobile_element Tn7R: mini-Tn7 element (right end of the Tn7 transposon) Tn7
   5374..5907    -  CDS            GmR: gentamycin acetyltransferase; aacC1; confers resistance to gentamycin
   6096..6124    -  promoter       Pc promoter: intI1 (promoter lies within the coding sequence); class 1 integron promoter
   6102..6494    -  CDS            YPR2_ECOLX: Protein predicted: Swiss-Prot protein existence level 4. From Escherichia coli.
   6487..6596    -  promoter       p10 promoter: baculovirus promoter for expression in insect cells
