[The description below was written by a language model from this plasmid's Addgene catalogue record and pLannotate feature annotations shown in this document.]
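Description:
R989-X05-636 is a 6.6 kb baculovirus transfer plasmid for insect-cell expression of human KRAS4b (residues 1-188), built by Gateway cloning into the pDest-636 destination backbone. It is maintained in E. coli as a high-copy plasmid through a ColE1/pUC-type origin and selected with ampicillin (AmpR); an f1 origin is also present.

The expression cassette is driven by the polyhedrin promoter of Autographa californica nucleopolyhedrovirus, a very strong late viral promoter. It encodes a single fusion protein made up of an N-terminal His6 tag, a signal-less (cytosolic) maltose binding protein, an attB1 recombination scar, a TEV protease site and then the K-Ras coding sequence. This is followed by attB2 and an SV40 polyadenylation signal. The His6 tag supports affinity purification and MBP typically aids solubility. As the "tev-G" in the name suggests, TEV cleavage should release KRAS4b with one extra glycine at its N terminus.

The cassette and a gentamicin resistance gene (with its Pc integron promoter) lie between the Tn7L and Tn7R ends, forming a mini-Tn7 element. This arrangement is characteristic of Bac-to-Bac-type systems, in which the element is transposed into a bacmid in E. coli to generate recombinant baculovirus DNA. A p10 promoter is also annotated, in the opposite orientation to the polyhedrin cassette, but no coding sequence placed under its control is listed.

The associated publication describes high-yield production of farnesylated and methylated KRAS4b for biophysical studies of prenylated protein-lipid interactions. That fits the choice of a eukaryotic insect host and a construct that retains the C-terminal region of the protein, though the record itself states the purpose only as baculovirus protein expression.
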