Addgene plasmid #159553: R989-X05-636: His6-MBP-tev-G-Hs.KRAS4b(1-188)
Purpose: Baculovirus protein expression of His6-MBP-tev-G-Hs.KRAS4b(1-188)
Depositing lab: Dominic Esposito. Depositing organization: National Cancer Institute (NCI). Publication: Farnesylated and methylated KRAS4b: high yield production of protein suitable for biophysical studies of prenylated protein-lipid interactions. Gillette WK, Esposito D, Abreu Blanco M, Alexander P, Bindu L, Bittner C, Chertov O, Frank PH, Grose C, Jones JE, Meng Z, Perkins S, Van Q, Ghirlando R, Fivash M, Nissley DV, McCormick F, Holderfield M, Stephen AG. Sci Rep. 2015 Nov 2;5:15916. doi: 10.1038/srep15916. PubMed 26522388.
Backbone
  Vector backbone: pDest-636
  Vector type: Insect Expression
Growth in bacteria
  Bacterial resistance: Ampicillin, 100 μg/mL
  Growth temperature: 37°C
  Growth strain: DH5alpha
  Copy number: High Copy
Gene/Insert
  Gene/Insert name: His6-MBP-tev-G-Hs.KRAS4b(1-188)
  Species: H. sapiens (human)
  Entrez Gene: KRAS (a.k.a. 'C-K-RAS, C-K-RAS, CFC2, K-RAS2A, K-RAS2B, K-RAS4A, K-RAS4B, K-Ras, K-Ras 2, KI-RAS, KRAS1, KRAS2, NS, NS3, OES, RALD, RASK2, c-Ki-ras, c-Ki-ras2)
  Tag / fusion protein: His6-MBP-tev (N terminal on insert)
  Cloning method: Gateway Cloning
Terms and licenses: Academic/Nonprofit Terms; Industry Terms: Not Available to Industry
How to cite: R989-X05-636: His6-MBP-tev-G-Hs.KRAS4b(1-188) was a gift from Dominic Esposito (Addgene plasmid # 159553 ; http://n2t.net/addgene:159553 ; RRID:Addgene_159553)
